Addgene plasmid #79241: pAB094a
Purpose: Directed Evolution of Protein-Protein Interactions
Depositing lab: David Liu. Depositing organization: Harvard University. Publication: Continuous evolution of Bacillus thuringiensis toxins overcomes insect resistance. Badran AH, Guzov VM, Huai Q, Kemp MM, Vishwanath P, Kain W, Nance AM, Evdokimov A, Moshiri F, Turner KH, Wang P, Malvar T, Liu DR. Nature. 2016 May 5;533(7601):58-63. doi: 10.1038/nature17938. Epub 2016 Apr 27. PubMed 27120167.
Backbone
  Vector backbone: ColEI
  Backbone manufacturer: David Liu Lab
  Backbone size w/o insert (bp): 2992
  Vector type: Bacterial Expression
Growth in bacteria
  Bacterial resistance: Spectinomycin, 50 μg/mL
  Growth temperature: 37°C
  Growth strain: NEB Turbo
  Copy number: High Copy
Gene/Insert
  Gene/Insert name: PBAD rpoZ-HA4; PC araC
  Species: Synthetic
  Promoter: PBAD; PC
  Cloning method: Ligation Independent Cloning
  Sequencing primers: 5′ n/a; 3′ n/a
Terms and licenses: Academic/Nonprofit Terms; Industry Terms: Not Available to Industry
How to cite: pAB094a was a gift from David Liu (Addgene plasmid # 79241 ; http://n2t.net/addgene:79241 ; RRID:Addgene_79241)
