[The description below was written by a language model from this plasmid's Addgene catalogue record and pLannotate feature annotations shown in this document.]
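Description:
pAB094a is a 4,198 bp bacterial expression plasmid built on a ColE1-type backbone and used in the directed evolution of protein-protein interactions, in work on the continuous evolution of Bacillus thuringiensis toxins. It replicates in E. coli from a ColE1/pMB1-family origin and is catalogued as high copy. The feature table also detects a rop gene, a bom (basis of mobility) region and a small mbeC fragment, which are remnants of the ColE1/pBR322 lineage. Selection is by spectinomycin through the aadA (SmR) aminoglycoside adenylyltransferase gene, which the annotation places downstream of a bla-type (AmpR) promoter.

The payload is an arabinose-inducible fusion protein. araC, the L-arabinose regulator, is expressed from its native PC promoter and is transcribed divergently from the araBAD (PBAD) promoter, so expression of the downstream gene depends on arabinose. PBAD drives rpoZ, the omega subunit of E. coli RNA polymerase, followed in the same orientation by a short segment annotated as a partial Myc epitope and then a region matching a fibronectin fragment. This last region presumably corresponds to the "HA4" component named in the record; a fibronectin match fits a fibronectin-domain-derived binding protein (monobody), although the record does not define HA4. An rrnB T1 terminator lies beyond the end of araC, insulating the cassette from the backbone.

Fusing a binding domain to the omega subunit is the usual design of a bacterial two-hybrid system, in which interaction with a DNA-tethered partner recruits RNA polymerase to a reporter or selection promoter. The record does not state this plasmid's exact role or which partner constructs it is used with.
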