Features (pLannotate 1.2.2; 12 found; start..end, strand, type, name):
    774..914     -  misc_feature   bom: basis of mobility region from pBR322
   1016..1207    -  CDS            rop: Rop protein, which maintains plasmids at low copy number; rop
   1248..1304    +  CDS            mbeC (fragment): MBEC_ECOLX - Experimental evidence at protein level: Swiss-Prot protein existence level 1. Required for efficient mobilization of ColE1 plasmid and is thus essential to promote the specific transfer of the plasmid during conjugation. Probably functions by inducing DNA bending, helping the MbeA relaxase to melt the DNA around the nic site and cleave the phosphodiester bond. Binds specifically double-stranded DNA (dsDNA) containing the ColE1 oriT but does not recognize the inverted repeat (IR). From Escherichia coli.
   1318..1363    +  terminator     rrnB T1 terminator: transcription terminator T1 from the E. coli rrnB gene
   1378..2256    -  CDS            araC: L-arabinose regulatory protein; araC
   2402..2567    +  promoter       araBAD promoter: araBAD; promoter of the L-arabinose operon of E. coli; the araC regulatory gene is transcribed in the opposite direction (Guzman et al., 1995)
   2610..2882    +  CDS            rpoZ (sequence withheld): RPOZ_ECO24 - Experimental evidence at protein level: Swiss-Prot protein existence level 1. Promotes RNA polymerase assembly. Latches the N- and C- terminal regions of the beta' subunit thereby facilitating its interaction with the beta and alpha subunits. From Escherichia coli O139:H28 (strain E24377A / ETEC).
   2895..2921    +  CDS            Myc (fragment): Myc (human c-Myc proto-oncogene) epitope tag
   2925..3158    +  CDS            FINC_PLEWA (fragment): Experimental evidence at transcript level: Swiss-Prot protein existence level 2. Fibronectins bind cell surfaces and various compounds including collagen, fibrin, heparin, DNA, and actin. Fibronectins are involved in cell adhesion, cell motility, opsonization, wound healing, and maintenance of cell shape. May be involved in osteoblast compaction (By similarity). From Pleurodeles waltl (Iberian ribbed newt).
   3306..4097    -  CDS            SmR: aminoglycoside adenylyltransferase (Murphy, 1985); aadA; confers resistance to spectinomycin and streptomycin
   4098..4169    -  promoter       AmpR promoter: bla
   4198..588     +  rep_origin     ori (across the origin): high-copy-number ColE1/pMB1/pBR322/pUC origin of replication
>Addgene plasmid #79241 | pAB094a | depositor full sequence | sequence record 148362 | Full Sequence
TGAGATCCTTTTTTTCTGCGCGTAATCTGCTGCTTGCAAACAAAAAAACCACCGCTACCAGCGGTGGTTT
GTTTGCCGGATCAAGAGCTACCACCTCTTTTTCCGAAGGTAACTGGCTTCAGCAGAGCGCAGATACCAAA
TACTGTCCTTCTAGTGTAGCCGTAGTTAGGCCACCACTTCAAGAACTCTGTAGCACCGCCTACATACCTC
GCTCTGCTAATCCTGTTACCAGTGGCTGCTGCCAGTGGCGATAAGTCGTGTCTTACCGGGTTGGACTCAA
GACGATAGTTACCGGATAAGGCGCAGCGGTCGGGCTGAACGGGGGGTTCGTGCACACAGCCCAGCTTGGA
GCGAACGACCTACACCGAACTGAGATACCTACAGCGTGAGCTATGAGAAAGCGCCACGCTTCCCGAAGGG
AGAAAGGCGGACAGGTATCCGGTAAGCGGCAGGGTCGGAACAGGAGAGCGCACGAGGGAGCTTCCAGGGG
GAAACGCCTGGTATCTTTATAGTCCTGTCGGGTTTCGCCACCTCTGACTTGAGCGTCGATTTTTGTGATG
CTCGTCAGGGGGGCGGAGCCTATGGAAAAACGCCAGCAACGCGGCCTTTTTACGGTTCCTGGCCTTTTGC
TGGCCTTTTGCTCACATGTTCTTTCCTGCGTTATCCCCTGATTCTGTGGATAACCGTATTACCGCCTTTG
AGTGAGCTGATACCGCTCGCCGCAGCCGAACGACCGAGCGCAGCGAGTCAGTGAGCGAGGAAGCGGAAGA
GCGCCTGATGCGGTATTTTCTCCTTACGCATCTGTGCGGTATTTCACACCGCATATGGTGCACTCTCAGT
ACAATCTGCTCTGATGCCGCATAGTTAAGCCAGTATACACTCCGCTATCGCTACGTGACTGGGTCATGGC
TGCGCCCCGACACCCGCCAACACCCGCTGACGCGCCCTGACGGGCTTGTCTGCTCCCGGCATCCGCTTAC
AGACAAGCTGTGACCGTCTCCGGGAGCTGCATGTGTCAGAGGTTTTCACCGTCATCACCGAAACGCGCGA
GGCAGCTGCGGTAAAGCTCATCAGCGTGGTCGTGAAGCGATTCACAGATGTCTGCCTGTTCATCCGCGTC
CAGCTCGTTGAGTTTCTCCAGAAGCGTTAATGTCTGGCTTCTGATAAAGCGGGCCATGTTAAGGGCGGTT
TTTTCCTGTTTGGTCACTGATGCCTCCGTGTAAGGGGGATTTCTGTTCATGGGGGTAATGATACCGATGA
AACGAGAGAGGATGCTCACGATACGGGTTACTGATGATGAACAAGAGGACATCCGGTCAAATAAAACGAA
AGGCTCAGTCGAAAGACTGGGCCTTTCGTTTTAGACTTAGGGACCCTTTATGACAACTTGACGGCTACAT
CATTCACTTTTTCTTCACAACCGGCACGGAACTCGCTCGGGCTGGCCCCGGTGCATTTTTTAAATACCCG
CGAGAAATAGAGTTGATCGTCAAAACCAACATTGCGACCGACGGTGGCGATAGGCATCCGGGTGGTGCTC
AAAAGCAGCTTCGCCTGGCTGATACGTTGGTCCTCGCGCCAGCTTAAGACGCTAATCCCTAACTGCTGGC
GGAAAAGATGTGACAGACGCGACGGCGACAAGCAAACATGCTGTGCGACGCTGGCGATATCAAAATTGCT
GTCTGCCAGGTGATCGCTGATGTACTGACAAGCCTCGCGTACCCGATTATCCATCGGTGGATGGAGCGAC
TCGTTAATCGCTTCCATGCGCCGCAGTAACAATTGCTCAAGCAGATTTATCGCCAGCAGCTCCGAATAGC
GCCCTTCCCCTTGCCCGGCGTTAATGATTTGCCCAAACAGGTCGCTGAAATGCGGCTGGTGCGCTTCATC
CGGGCGAAAGAACCCCGTATTGGCAAATATTGACGGCCAGTTAAGCCATTCATGCCAGTAGGCGCGCGGA
CGAAAGTAAACCCACTGGTGATACCATTCGCGAGCCTCCGGATGACGACCGTAGTGATGAATCTCTCCTG
GCGGGAACAGCAAAATATCACCCGGTCGGCAAACAAATTCTCGTCCCTGATTTTTCACCACCCCCTGACC
GCGAATGGTGAGATTGAGAATATAACCTTTCATTCCCAGCGGTCGGTCGATAAAAAAATCGAGATAACCG
TTGGCCTCAATCGGCGTTAAACCCGCCACCAGATGGGCATTAAACGAGTATCCCGGCAGCAGGGGATCAT
TTTGCGCTTCAGCCATACTTTTCATACTCCCACCATTCAGAGAAGAAACCAATTGTCCATATTGCATCAG
ACATTGCCGTCACTGCGTCTTTTACTGGCTCTTCTCGCTAACCCAACCGGTAACCCCGCTTATTAAAAGC
ATTCTGTAACAAAGCGGGACCAAAGCCATGACAAAAACGCGTAACAAAAGTGTCTATAATCACGGCAGAA
AAGTCCACATTGATTATTTGCACGGCGTCACACTTTGCTATGCCATAGCATTTTTATCCATAAGATTAGC
GGATCCTACCTGACGCTTTTTATCGCAACTCTCTACTGTTTCTCCATACCCGTTTTTTTACCTGCAGGTG
CAGTAAGGAGGAAAAAAAA
[273 nt withheld, positions 2610-2882]
GCGGCCGCGGAACAAAAGCTTATTTCTGAAGAGGACTTGGGCAGCTCTGTGAGTAGCGTTCCGACCAAAC
TGGAAGTGGTTGCAGCAACCCCGACGAGCCTGCTGATTTCTTGGGATGCCCCGATGTCTAGTAGCTCTGT
GTATTACTATCGTATCACCTACGGTGAAACGGGCGGTAACAGCCCGGTGCAGGAATTTACGGTTCCGTAT
AGTAGCTCTACCGCGACGATTAGTGGCCTGAGCCCGGGTGTGGATTACACCATCACGGTTTATGCATGGG
GCGAAGATAGCGCGGGTTACATGTTCATGTATTCTCCGATTAGTATCAATTACCGCACCTGCTAACTTAA
TTAACGGCACTCCTCAGCAAATATAATGACCCTCTTGATAACCCAAGAGGGCATTTTTTAATGCCCATGG
CGTTTATTTGCCGACTACCTTGGTGATCTCGCCTTTCACGTAGTGGACAAATTCTTCCAACTGATCTGCG
CGCGAGGCCAAGCGATCTTCTTCTTGTCCAAGATAAGCCTGTCTAGCTTCAAGTATGACGGGCTGATACT
GGGCCGGCAGGCGCTCCATTGCCCAGTCGGCAGCGACATCCTTCGGCGCGATTTTGCCGGTTACTGCGCT
GTACCAAATGCGGGACAACGTAAGCACTACATTTCGCTCATCGCCAGCCCAGTCGGGCGGCGAGTTCCAT
AGCGTTAAGGTTTCATTTAGCGCCTCAAATAGATCCTGTTCAGGAACCGGATCAAAGAGTTCCTCCGCCG
CTGGACCTACCAAGGCAACGCTATGTTCTCTTGCTTTTGTCAGCAAGATAGCCAGATCAATGTCGATCGT
GGCTGGCTCGAAGATACCTGCAAGAATGTCATTGCGCTGCCATTCTCCAAATTGCAGTTCGCGCTTAGCT
GGATAACGCCACGGAATGATGTCGTCGTGCACAACAATGGTGACTTCTACAGCGCGGAGAATCTCGCTCT
CTCCAGGGGAAGCCGAAGTTTCCAAAAGGTCGTTGATCAAAGCTCGCCGCGTTGTTTCATCAAGCCTTAC
GGTCACCGTAACCAGCAAATCAATATCACTGTGTGGCTTCAGGCCGCCATCCACTGCGGAGCCGTACAAA
TGTACGGCCAGCAACGTCGGTTCGAGATGGCGCTCGATGACGCCAACTACCTCTGATAGTTGAGTCGATA
CTTCGGCGATCACCGCTTCCCTCATACTCTTCCTTTTTCAATATTATTGAAGCATTTATCAGGGTTATTG
TCTCATGAGCGGATACATATTTGAATGTATTTAGAAAAATAGGCCAAATAGGCCGT
