>Addgene plasmid #79241 | pAB094a | addgene partial sequence | sequence record 151471 | Spect-F 5'-cagcccgtcatacttgaagc-3'
AGAGATCGCTTGGCCTCGCGCGCAGATCAGTTGGAAGAATTTGTCCACTACGTGAAAGGCGAGATCACCA
AGGTAGTCGGCAAATAAACGCCATGGGCATTAAAAAATGCCCTCTTGGGTTATCAAGAGGGTCATTATAT
TTGCTGAGGAGTGCCGTTAATTAAGTTAGCAGGTGCGGTAATTGATACTAATCGGAGAATACATGAACAT
GTAACCCGCGCTATCTTCGCCCCATGCATAAACCGTGATGGTGTAATCCACACCCGGGCTCAGGCCACTA
ATCGTCGCGGTAGAGCTACTATACGGAACCGTAAATTCCTGCACCGGGCTGTTACCGCCCGTTTCACCGT
AGGTGATACGATAGTAATACACAGAGCTACTAGACATCGGGGCATCCCAAGAAATCAGCAGGCTCGTCGG
GGTTGCTGCAACCACTTCCAGTTTGGTCGGAACGCTACTCACAGAGCTGCCCAAGTCCTCTTCAGAAATA
AGCTTTTGTTCCGCGGCCGC
[273 nt withheld, positions 511-783]
TTTTTTTTCCTCCTTACTGCACCTGCAGGTAAAAA
